>Addgene plasmid #240617 | ABE-NW3 | addgene full sequence | sequence record 479201 | Addgene NGS Result
GGTAAACTGCCCACTTGGCAGTACATCAAGTGTATCATATGCCAAGTACGCCCCCTATTGACGTCAATGA
CGGTAAATGGCCCGCCTGGCATTATGCCCAGTACATGACCTTATGGGACTTTCCTACTTGGCAGTACATC
TACGTATTAGTCATCGCTATTACCATGGTGATGCGGTTTTGGCAGTACATCAATGGGCGTGGATAGCGGT
TTGACTCACGGGGATTTCCAAGTCTCCACCCCATTGACGTCAATGGGAGTTTGTTTTGGCACCAAAATCA
ACGGGACTTTCCAAAATGTCGTAACAACTCCGCCCCATTGACGCAAATGGGCGGTAGGCGTGTACGGTGG
GAGGTCTATATAAGCAGAGCTGGTTTAGTGAACCGTCAGATCCGCTAGAGATCCGCGGCCGCTAATACGA
CTCACTATAGGGAGAGCCGCCACCATGAAACGGACAGCCGACGGAAGCGAGTTCGAGTCACCAAAGAAGA
AGCGGAAAGTCTCTGAGGTGGAGTTTTCCCACGAGTACTGGATGAGACATGCCCTGACCCTGGCCAAGAG
GGCACGGGATGAGAGGGAGGTGCCTGTGGGAGCCGTGCTGGTGCTGAACAATAGAGTGATCGGCGAGGGC
TGGAACAGAGCCATCGGCCTGCACGACCCAACAGCCCATGCCGAAATTATGGCCCTGAGACAGGGCGGCC
TGGTCATGCAGAACTACAGACTGATTGACGCCACCCTGTACGTGACATTCGAGCCTTGCGTGATGTGCGC
CGGCGCCATGATCCACTCTAGGATCGGCCGCGTGGTGTTTGGCGTGAGGAACTCAAAAAGAGGCGCCGCA
GGCTCCCTGATGAACGTGCTGAACTACCCCGGCATGAATCACCGCGTCGAAATTACCGAGGGAATCCTGG
CAGATGAATGTGCCGCCCTGCTGTGCGATTTCCAGCGGATGCCTAGACAGGTGTTCAATGCTCAGAAGAA
GGCCCAGAGCTCCATCAACTCCGGAGGATCTAGCGGAGGCTCCTCTGGCTCTGAGACACCTGGCACAAGC
GAGAGCGCAACACCTGAAAGCAGCGGGGGCAGCAGCGGGGGGTCAGACAAGAAGTACAGCATCGGCCTGG
CCATCGGCACCAACTCTGTGGGCTGGGCCGTGATCACCGACGAGTACAAGGTGCCCAGCAAGAAATTCAA
GGTGCTGGGCAACACCGACCGGCACAGCATCAAGAAGAACCTGATCGGAGCCCTGCTGTTCGACAGCGGC
GAAACAGCCGAGGCCACCCGGCTGAAGAGAACCGCCAGAAGAAGATACACCAGACGGAAGAACCGGATCT
GCTATCTGCAAGAGATCTTCAGCAACGAGATGGCCAAGGTGGACGACAGCTTCTTCCACAGACTGGAAGA
GTCCTTCCTGGTGGAAGAGGATAAGAAGCACGAGCGGCACCCCATCTTCGGCAACATCGTGGACGAGGTG
GCCTACCACGAGAAGTACCCCACCATCTACCACCTGAGAAAGAAACTGGTGGACAGCACCGACAAGGCCG
ACCTGCGGCTGATCTATCTGGCCCTGGCCCACATGATCAAGTTCCGGGGCCACTTCCTGATCGAGGGCGA
CCTGAACCCCGACAACAGCGACGTGGACAAGCTGTTCATCCAGCTGGTGCAGACCTACAACCAGCTGTTC
GAGGAAAACCCCATCAACGCCAGCGGCGTGGACGCCAAGGCCATCCTGTCTGCCAGACTGAGCAAGAGCA
GACGGCTGGAAAATCTGATCGCCCAGCTGCCCGGCGAGAAGAAGAATGGCCTGTTCGGAAACCTGATTGC
CCTGAGCCTGGGCCTGACCCCCAACTTCAAGAGCAACTTCGACCTGGCCGAGGATGCCAAACTGCAGCTG
AGCAAGGACACCTACGACGACGACCTGGACAACCTGCTGGCCCAGATCGGCGACCAGTACGCCGACCTGT
TTCTGGCCGCCAAGAACCTGTCCGACGCCATCCTGCTGAGCGACATCCTGAGAGTGAACACCGAGATCAC
CAAGGCCCCCCTGAGCGCCTCTATGATCAAGAGATACGACGAGCACCACCAGGACCTGACCCTGCTGAAA
GCTCTCGTGCGGCAGCAGCTGCCTGAGAAGTACAAAGAGATTTTCTTCGACCAGAGCAAGAACGGCTACG
CCGGCTACATTGACGGCGGAGCCAGCCAGGAAGAGTTCTACAAGTTCATCAAGCCCATCCTGGAAAAGAT
GGACGGCACCGAGGAACTGCTCGTGAAGCTGAACAGAGAGGACCTGCTGCGGAAGCAGCGGACCTTCGAC
AACGGCAGCATCCCCCACCAGATCCACCTGGGAGAGCTGCACGCCATTCTGCGGCGGCAGGAAGATTTTT
ACCCATTCCTGAAGGACAACCGGGAAAAGATCGAGAAGATCCTGACCTTCCGCATCCCCTACTACGTGGG
CCCTCTGGCCAGGGGAAACAGCAGATTCGCCTGGATGACCAGAAAGAGCGAGGAAACCATCACCCCCTGG
AACTTCGAGGAAGTGGTGGACAAGGGCGCTTCCGCCCAGAGCTTCATCGAGCGGATGACCAACTTCGATA
AGAACCTGCCCAACGAGAAGGTGCTGCCCAAGCACAGCCTGCTGTACGAGTACTTCACCGTGTATAACGA
GCTGACCAAAGTGAAATACGTGACCGAGGGAATGAGAAAGCCCGCCTTCCTGAGCGGCGAGCAGAAAAAG
GCCATCGTGGACCTGCTGTTCAAGACCAACCGGAAAGTGACCGTGAAGCAGCTGAAAGAGGACTACTTCA
AGAAAATCGAGTGCTTCGACTCCGTGGAAATCTCCGGCGTGGAAGATCGGTTCAACGCCTCCCTGGGCAC
ATACCACGATCTGCTGAAAATTATCAAGGACAAGGACTTCCTGGACAATGAGGAAAACGAGGACATTCTG
GAAGATATCGTGCTGACCCTGACACTGTTTGAGGACAGAGAGATGATCGAGGAACGGCTGAAAACCTATG
CCCACCTGTTCGACGACAAAGTGATGAAGCAGCTGAAGCGGCGGAGATACACCGGCTGGGGCAGGCTGAG
CCGGAAGCTGATCAACGGCATCCGGGACAAGCAGTCCGGCAAGACAATCCTGGATTTCCTGAAGTCCGAC
GGCTTCGCCAACAGAAACTTCATGCAGCTGATCCACGACGACAGCCTGACCTTTAAAGAGGACATCCAGA
AAGCCCAGGTGTCCGGCCAGGGCGATAGCCTGCACGAGCACATTGCCAATCTGGCCGGCAGCCCCGCCAT
TAAGAAGGGCATCCTGCAGACAGTGAAGGTGGTGGACGAGCTCGTGAAAGTGATGGGCCGGCACAAGCCC
GAGAACATCGTGATCGAAATGGCCAGAGAGAACCAGACCACCCAGAAGGGACAGAAGAACAGCCGCGAGA
GAATGAAGCGGATCGAAGAGGGCATCAAAGAGCTGGGCAGCCAGATCCTGAAAGAACACCCCGTGGAAAA
CACCCAGCTGCAGAACGAGAAGCTGTACCTGTACTACCTGCAGAATGGGCGGGATATGTACGTGGACCAG
GAACTGGACATCAACCGGCTGTCCGACTACGATGTGGACCATATCGTGCCTCAGAGCTTTCTGAAGGACG
ACTCCATCGACAACAAGGTGCTGACCAGAAGCGACAAGAACCGGGGCAAGAGCGACAACGTGCCCTCCGA
AGAGGTCGTGAAGAAGATGAAGAACTACTGGCGGCAGCTGCTGAACGCCAAGCTGATTACCCAGAGAAAG
TTCGACAATCTGACCAAGGCCGAGAGAGGCGGCCTGAGCGAACTGGATAAGGCCGGCTTCATCAAGAGAC
AGCTGGTGGAAACCCGGCAGATCACAAAGCACGTGGCACAGATCCTGGACTCCCGGATGAACACTAAGTA
CGACGAGAATGACAAGCTGATCCGGGAAGTGAAAGTGATCACCCTGAAGTCCAAGCTGGTGTCCGATTTC
CGGAAGGATTTCCAGTTTTACAAAGTGCGCGAGATCAACAACTACCACCACGCCCACGACGCCTACCTGA
ACGCCGTCGTGGGAACCGCCCTGATCAAAAAGTACCCTAAGCTGGAAAGCGAGTTCGTGTACGGCGACTA
CAAGGTGTACGACGTGCGGAAGATGATCGCCAAGAGCGAGCAGGAAATCGGCAAGGCTACCGCCAAGTAC
TTCTTCTACAGCAACATCATGAACTTTTTCAAGACCGAGATTACCCTGGCCAACGGCGAGATCCGGAAGC
GGCCTCTGATCGAGACAAACGGCGAAACCGGGGAGATCGTGTGGGATAAGGGCCGGGATTTTGCCACCGT
GCGGAAAGTGCTGAGCATGCCCCAAGTGAATATCGTGAAAAAGACCGAGGTGCAGACAGGCGGCTTCAGC
AAAGAGTCTATCCTGCCCAAGAGGAACAGCGATAAGCTGATCGCCAGAAAGAAGGACTGGGACCCTAAGA
AGTACGGCGGCTTCGACAGCCCCACCGTGGCCTATTCTGTGCTGGTGGTGGCCAAAGTGGAAAAGGGCAA
GTCCAAGAAACTGAAGAGTGTGAAAGAGCTGCTGGGGATCACCATCATGGAAAGAAGCAGCTTCGAGAAG
AATCCCATCGACTTTCTGGAAGCCAAGGGCTACAAAGAAGTGAAAAAGGACCTGATCATCAAGCTGCCTA
AGTACTCCCTGTTCGAGCTGGAAAACGGCCGGAAGAGAATGCTGGCCTCTGCCGGCGAACTGCAGAAGGG
AAACGAACTGGCCCTGCCCTCCAAATATGTGAACTTCCTGTACCTGGCCAGCCACTATGAGAAGCTGAAG
GGCTCCCCCGAGGATAATGAGCAGAAACAGCTGTTTGTGGAACAGCACAAGCACTACCTGGACGAGATCA
TCGAGCAGATCAGCGAGTTCTCCAAGAGAGTGATCCTGGCCGACGCTAATCTGGACAAAGTGCTGTCCGC
CTACAACAAGCACCGGGATAAGCCCATCAGAGAGCAGGCCGAGAATATCATCCACCTGTTTACCCTGACC
AATCTGGGAGCCCCTGCCGCCTTCAAGTACTTTGACACCACCATCGACCGGAAGAGGTACACCAGCACCA
AAGAGGTGCTGGACGCCACCCTGATCCACCAGAGCATCACCGGCCTGTACGAGACACGGATCGACCTGTC
TCAGCTGGGAGGTGACTCTGGCGGCTCAAAAAGAACCGCCGACGGCAGCGAATTCGAGCCCAAGAAGAAG
AGGAAAGTCTAACCGGTCATCATCACCATCACCATTGAGTTTAAACCCGCTGATCAGCCTCGACTGTGCC
TTCTAGTTGCCAGCCATCTGTTGTTTGCCCCTCCCCCGTGCCTTCCTTGACCCTGGAAGGTGCCACTCCC
ACTGTCCTTTCCTAATAAAATGAGGAAATTGCATCGCATTGTCTGAGTAGGTGTCATTCTATTCTGGGGG
GTGGGGTGGGGCAGGACAGCAAGGGGGAGGATTGGGAAGACAATAGCAGGCATGCTGGGGATGCGGTGGG
CTCTATGGCTTCTGAGGCGGAAAGAACCAGCTGGGGCTCGATACCGTCGACCTCTAGCTAGAGCTTGGCG
TAATCATGGTCATAGCTGTTTCCTGTGTGAAATTGTTATCCGCTCACAATTCCACACAACATACGAGCCG
GAAGCATAAAGTGTAAAGCCTAGGGTGCCTAATGAGTGAGCTAACTCACATTAATTGCGTTGCGCTCACT
GCCCGCTTTCCAGTCGGGAAACCTGTCGTGCCAGCTGCATTAATGAATCGGCCAACGCGCGGGGAGAGGC
GGTTTGCGTATTGGGCGCTCTTCCGCTTCCTCGCTCACTGACTCGCTGCGCTCGGTCGTTCGGCTGCGGC
GAGCGGTATCAGCTCACTCAAAGGCGGTAATACGGTTATCCACAGAATCAGGGGATAACGCAGGAAAGAA
CATGTGAGCAAAAGGCCAGCAAAAGGCCAGGAACCGTAAAAAGGCCGCGTTGCTGGCGTTTTTCCATAGG
CTCCGCCCCCCTGACGAGCATCACAAAAATCGACGCTCAAGTCAGAGGTGGCGAAACCCGACAGGACTAT
AAAGATACCAGGCGTTTCCCCCTGGAAGCTCCCTCGTGCGCTCTCCTGTTCCGACCCTGCCGCTTACCGG
ATACCTGTCCGCCTTTCTCCCTTCGGGAAGCGTGGCGCTTTCTCATAGCTCACGCTGTAGGTATCTCAGT
TCGGTGTAGGTCGTTCGCTCCAAGCTGGGCTGTGTGCACGAACCCCCCGTTCAGCCCGACCGCTGCGCCT
TATCCGGTAACTATCGTCTTGAGTCCAACCCGGTAAGACACGACTTATCGCCACTGGCAGCAGCCACTGG
TAACAGGATTAGCAGAGCGAGGTATGTAGGCGGTGCTACAGAGTTCTTGAAGTGGTGGCCTAACTACGGC
TACACTAGAAGAACAGTATTTGGTATCTGCGCTCTGCTGAAGCCAGTTACCTTCGGAAAAAGAGTTGGTA
GCTCTTGATCCGGCAAACAAACCACCGCTGGTAGCGGTGGTTTTTTTGTTTGCAAGCAGCAGATTACGCG
CAGAAAAAAAGGATCTCAAGAAGATCCTTTGATCTTTTCTACGGGGTCTGACACTCAGTGGAACGAAAAC
TCACGTTAAGGGATTTTGGTCATGAGATTATCAAAAAGGATCTTCACCTAGATCCTTTTAAATTAAAAAT
GAAGTTTTAAATCAATCTAAAGTATATATGAGTAAACTTGGTCTGACAGTTACCAATGCTTAATCAGTGA
GGCACCTATCTCAGCGATCTGTCTATTTCGTTCATCCATAGTTGCCTGACTCCCCGTCGTGTAGATAACT
ACGATACGGGAGGGCTTACCATCTGGCCCCAGTGCTGCAATGATACCGCGAGACCCACGCTCACCGGCTC
CAGATTTATCAGCAATAAACCAGCCAGCCGGAAGGGCCGAGCGCAGAAGTGGTCCTGCAACTTTATCCGC
CTCCATCCAGTCTATTAATTGTTGCCGGGAAGCTAGAGTAAGTAGTTCGCCAGTTAATAGTTTGCGCAAC
GTTGTTGCCATTGCTACAGGCATCGTGGTGTCACGCTCGTCGTTTGGTATGGCTTCATTCAGCTCCGGTT
CCCAACGATCAAGGCGAGTTACATGATCCCCCATGTTGTGCAAAAAAGCGGTTAGCTCCTTCGGTCCTCC
GATCGTTGTCAGAAGTAAGTTGGCCGCAGTGTTATCACTCATGGTTATGGCAGCACTGCATAATTCTCTT
ACTGTCATGCCATCCGTAAGATGCTTTTCTGTGACTGGTGAGTACTCAACCAAGTCATTCTGAGAATAGT
GTATGCGGCGACCGAGTTGCTCTTGCCCGGCGTCAATACGGGATAATACCGCGCCACATAGCAGAACTTT
AAAAGTGCTCATCATTGGAAAACGTTCTTCGGGGCGAAAACTCTCAAGGATCTTACCGCTGTTGAGATCC
AGTTCGATGTAACCCACTCGTGCACCCAACTGATCTTCAGCATCTTTTACTTTCACCAGCGTTTCTGGGT
GAGCAAAAACAGGAAGGCAAAATGCCGCAAAAAAGGGAATAAGGGCGACACGGAAATGTTGAATACTCAT
ACTCTTCCTTTTTCAATATTATTGAAGCATTTATCAGGGTTATTGTCTCATGAGCGGATACATATTTGAA
TGTATTTAGAAAAATAAACAAATAGGGGTTCCGCGCACATTTCCCCGAAAAGTGCCACCTGACGTCGACG
GATCGGGAGATCGATCTCCCGATCCCCTAGGGTCGACTCTCAGTACAATCTGCTCTGATGCCGCATAGTT
AAGCCAGTATCTGCTCCCTGCTTGTGTGTTGGAGGTCGCTGAGTAGTGCGCGAGCAAAATTTAAGCTACA
ACAAGGCAAGGCTTGACCGACAATTGCATGAAGAATCTGCTTAGGGTTAGGCGTTTTGCGCTGCTTCGCG
ATGTACGGGCCAGATATACGCGTTGACATTGATTATTGACTAGTTATTAATAGTAATCAATTACGGGGTC
ATTAGTTCATAGCCCATATATTGAGTTCCGCGTTACATAACTTACGGTAAATGGCCCGCCTGGCTGACCG
CCCAACGACCCCCGCCCATTGACGTCAATAATGACGTATGTTCCCATAGTAACGCCAATAGGGACTTTCC
ATTGACGTCAATGGGTGGAGTATTTAC
Features (pLannotate 1.2.2; 17 found; start..end, strand, type, name):
    168..371     +  promoter       CMV promoter: human cytomegalovirus (CMV) immediate early promoter
    413..431     +  promoter       T7 promoter: promoter for bacteriophage T7 RNA polymerase
    502..993     +  CDS            tadA: TADA_ECOLI - Also known as yfhC. Experimental evidence at protein level: Swiss-Prot protein existence level 1. Catalyzes the deamination of adenosine to inosine at the wobble position 34 of tRNA(Arg2). Essential for cell viability. From Escherichia coli (strain K12).
   1096..2697    +  CDS            dCas9(N): N-terminal portion of catalytically inactive Streptococcus pyogenes dCas9 carrying the D10A mutation (Zetsche et al., 2015)
   2698..5192    +  CDS            Cas9(C) (fragment): C-terminal portion of Streptococcus pyogenes Cas9 (Zetsche et al., 2015)
   5314..5538    +  polyA_signal   bGH poly(A) signal: bovine growth hormone polyadenylation signal
   5542..5563    +  promoter       SV40 promoter (fragment): SV40 enhancer and early promoter
   5568..5584    +  misc_feature   MCS (fragment): pBluescript multiple cloning site
   5633..5649    -  protein_bind   lac operator: The lac repressor binds to the lac operator to inhibit transcription in E. coli. This inhibition can be relieved by adding lactose or isopropyl-β-D-thiogalactopyranoside (IPTG). lac repressor encoded by lacI
   5657..5687    -  promoter       lac promoter: promoter for the E. coli lac operon
   5702..5723    -  protein_bind   CAP binding site: CAP binding activates transcription in the presence of cAMP. E. coli catabolite activator protein
   5736..5828    -  CDS            lacI (fragment): lac repressor; lacI; The lac repressor binds to the lac operator to inhibit transcription in E. coli. This inhibition can be relieved by adding lactose or isopropyl-β-D-thiogalactopyranoside (IPTG).
   6011..6599    -  rep_origin     ori: high-copy-number ColE1/pMB1/pBR322/pUC origin of replication
   6770..7630    -  CDS            AmpR: β-lactamase; bla; confers resistance to ampicillin, carbenicillin, and related antibiotics
   7631..7735    -  promoter       AmpR promoter: bla
   7806..7850    -  misc_feature   bom (fragment): basis of mobility region from pBR322
   8081..167     +  enhancer       CMV enhancer (across the origin): human cytomegalovirus immediate early enhancer
