[The description below was written by a language model from this plasmid's Addgene catalogue record and pLannotate feature annotations shown in this document.]
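Description:
ABE-NW3 is a mammalian expression plasmid on a pCMV backbone that encodes an adenine base editor engineered to have a narrowed editing window. It is maintained in E. coli as a high-copy plasmid through a ColE1/pUC-type origin of replication and is selected with ampicillin via the β-lactamase (AmpR) gene and its native promoter. The sequenced record is about 8.2 kb. It also carries small backbone remnants (lac promoter/operator and CAP site, fragments of lacI, an SV40 promoter, a multiple cloning site and the pBR322 bom region) that play no evident role in the editor's function. No mammalian selection marker or guide RNA cassette is annotated, so the single guide RNA would have to be supplied from a separate construct.

The payload is a single synthetic open reading frame driven by the human CMV immediate-early enhancer and promoter and terminated by the bovine growth hormone polyadenylation signal. A T7 promoter sits just upstream of the coding region, which could permit in vitro transcription. The fusion consists of an evolved E. coli TadA deaminase domain, TadA8e carrying the Y149Q substitution, joined by a linker to Streptococcus pyogenes Cas9 bearing D10A. The annotation tool labels the Cas9 region as split "dCas9(N)" and "Cas9(C)" pieces, but the catalogue describes it as a nickase. Guided by an sgRNA, the nickase opens the target DNA, and TadA deaminates exposed adenines to inosine, yielding A•T to G•C conversions. According to the record, the variant is intended to restrict the editing window, and the associated work concerns reducing bystander editing at neighbouring adenines. Nuclear localization signals or epitope tags are not annotated in the feature table.
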