Addgene plasmid #240617: ABE-NW3
Purpose: Adenine base editor with narrowed editing window
Depositing lab: Tingting Jiang. Depositing organization: Icahn School of Medicine at Mount Sinai. Publication: A streamlined base editor engineering strategy to reduce bystander editing. Valdez I, O'Connor I, Patel D, Gierer K, Harrington J, Ellis E, Caponetti SA, Sebra RP, Valley HC, Coote K, Mense M, Marro SG, Jiang T. Nat Commun. 2025 Aug 30;16(1):8115. doi: 10.1038/s41467-025-63609-6. PubMed 40885742.
Backbone
  Vector backbone: pCMV
  Vector type: Mammalian Expression, CRISPR
Growth in bacteria
  Bacterial resistance: Ampicillin, 100 μg/mL
  Growth temperature: 37°C
  Growth strain: DH5alpha
  Copy number: High Copy
Gene/Insert
  Gene/Insert name: TadA8e(Y149Q)-linker-nCas9 (D10A)
  Species: Synthetic
  Mutation: TadA8e(Y149Q), Cas9 (D10A)
  Cloning method: Gibson Cloning
Terms and licenses: Academic/Nonprofit Terms; Industry Terms: Not Available to Industry
How to cite: ABE-NW3 was a gift from Tingting Jiang (Addgene plasmid # 240617 ; http://n2t.net/addgene:240617 ; RRID:Addgene_240617)
